Addgene plasmid #159822: pSEM318 - sgRNA mosTI unc-119 single-copy
Purpose: Single copy or array insertion by MosTI using split unc-119 selection
Depositing lab: Christian Froekjaer-Jensen. Depositing organization: King Abdullah University of Science and Technology (KAUST). Publication: Modular safe-harbor transgene insertion (MosTI) for targeted single-copy and extrachromosomal array integration in C. elegans. El Mouridi S, Alkhaldi F, Frokjaer-Jensen C. G3 (Bethesda). 2022 Jul 28. pii: 6651068. doi: 10.1093/g3journal/jkac184. PubMed 35900171.
Backbone
  Vector backbone: pTwist+Amp+High+Copy
  Vector type: Worm Expression
Growth in bacteria
  Bacterial resistance: Ampicillin, 100 μg/mL
  Growth temperature: 37°C
  Growth strain: DH5alpha
  Copy number: High Copy
Gene/Insert
  Gene/Insert name: sgRNA mosTI unc-119 single-copy
  Species: C. elegans (nematode)
  Mutation: Not applicable
  Cloning method: Unknown
Terms and licenses: Academic/Nonprofit Terms; Industry Terms: Not Available to Industry
Depositor comments: See www.wormbuilder.org for more information. Please visit https://www.biorxiv.org/content/10.1101/2022.04.19.488726v3 for bioRxiv preprint.
How to cite: pSEM318 - sgRNA mosTI unc-119 single-copy was a gift from Christian Froekjaer-Jensen (Addgene plasmid # 159822 ; http://n2t.net/addgene:159822 ; RRID:Addgene_159822)
