[The description below was written by a language model from this plasmid's Addgene catalogue record and pLannotate feature annotations shown in this document.]
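Description:
pSEM318 - sgRNA mosTI unc-119 single-copy is a small (about 2.5 kb) worm expression plasmid built on the pTwist Amp High Copy backbone. It supplies a single guide RNA for the MosTI (modular safe-harbor transgene insertion) system in C. elegans. It is propagated in E. coli from a high-copy ColE1/pUC-type origin and selected with ampicillin through a β-lactamase gene driven by its native bla promoter. The remaining annotated backbone elements are short remnants: fragments of lacZα and the lac operator, and an attB1-like Gateway site. None of these appears to play a functional role in the payload.

The insert is the sgRNA cassette. The feature table detects only the Streptococcus pyogenes tracrRNA-derived scaffold portion, which is the constant part of a Cas9 guide. The spacer sequence and the promoter that drives guide transcription in worms are not annotated, and the record does not state them. According to the catalogue entry, the guide is intended for single-copy or array insertion by MosTI using split unc-119 selection. In such a scheme, a Cas9-induced break at a landing site is presumably repaired from a co-supplied template that restores a functional unc-119 gene, so rescue of the unc-119 phenotype marks successful integration. The plasmid carries no Cas9 gene or repair template, so those components have to come from other reagents. Its typical use is as the guide-expressing component in C. elegans transgenesis experiments that target transgenes or extrachromosomal arrays to defined safe-harbor sites.
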