Features (pLannotate 1.2.2; 7 found; start..end, strand, type, name):
    214..281     +  misc_RNA       tracrRNA (fragment): trans-activating CRISPR RNA for the Streptococcus pyogenes CRISPR/Cas9 system
    448..463     -  protein_bind   lac operator (fragment): The lac repressor binds to the lac operator to inhibit transcription in E. coli. This inhibition can be relieved by adding lactose or isopropyl-β-D-thiogalactopyranoside (IPTG). lac repressor encoded by lacI
    614..1202    -  rep_origin     ori: high-copy-number ColE1/pMB1/pBR322/pUC origin of replication
   1319..1343    -  protein_bind   attB1: mutant version of attB; recombination site for the Gateway® BP reaction BP Clonase™
   1443..2303    -  CDS            AmpR: β-lactamase; bla; confers resistance to ampicillin, carbenicillin, and related antibiotics
   2304..2408    -  promoter       AmpR promoter: bla
   2495..17      -  CDS            lacZα (fragment) (across the origin): LacZα fragment of β-galactosidase; lacZ fragment
>Addgene plasmid #159822 | pSEM318 - sgRNA mosTI unc-119 single-copy | addgene full sequence | sequence record 317421 | Addgene NGS Result
GTAAAACGACGGCCAGTCATGCATAATCCGCACGCATCTGGAATAAGGAAGTGCCATTCCGCCTGACCTG
AATTCCGCCTCCCCGCACACTCAACACAGCGAGCGGCGGAACCCGCGGGGTGTCGGCCGCTCGGACACGC
TCCCGTATATAACGACGCGGCGCGCGTCAAGTTGTGGGGAAGGTTGATTATGCACGTTTAAGAGCTATGC
TGGAAACAGCATAGCAAGTTTAAATAAGGCTAGTCCGTTATCAACTTGAAAAAGTGGCACCGAGTCGGTG
CTTTTTGTTTTTTGCCCATTTTTTGTAGTTTGAGACTGGAAAAATCGTAAATCAACCATAGTTTTAGGGC
AAAATTCTCGAAAGAATTCAGGCTAGGTGGAGGCTCAGTGATGATAAGTCTGCGATGGTGGATGCATGTG
TCATGGTCATAGCTGTTTCCTGTGTGAAATTGTTATCCGCTCAGAGGGCACAATCCTATTCCGCGCTATC
CGACAATCTCCAAGACATTAGGTGGAGTTCAGTTCGGCGTATGGCATATGTCGCTGGAAAGAACATGTGA
GCAAAAGGCCAGCAAAAGGCCAGGAACCGTAAAAAGGCCGCGTTGCTGGCGTTTTTCCATAGGCTCCGCC
CCCCTGACGAGCATCACAAAAATCGACGCTCAAGTCAGAGGTGGCGAAACCCGACAGGACTATAAAGATA
CCAGGCGTTTCCCCCTGGAAGCTCCCTCGTGCGCTCTCCTGTTCCGACCCTGCCGCTTACCGGATACCTG
TCCGCCTTTCTCCCTTCGGGAAGCGTGGCGCTTTCTCATAGCTCACGCTGTAGGTATCTCAGTTCGGTGT
AGGTCGTTCGCTCCAAGCTGGGCTGTGTGCACGAACCCCCCGTTCAGCCCGACCGCTGCGCCTTATCCGG
TAACTATCGTCTTGAGTCCAACCCGGTAAGACACGACTTATCGCCACTGGCAGCAGCCACTGGTAACAGG
ATTAGCAGAGCGAGGTATGTAGGCGGTGCTACAGAGTTCTTGAAGTGGTGGCCTAACTACGGCTACACTA
GAAGAACAGTATTTGGTATCTGCGCTCTGCTGAAGCCAGTTACCTTCGGAAAAAGAGTTGGTAGCTCTTG
ATCCGGCAAACAAACCACCGCTGGTAGCGGTGGTTTTTTTGTTTGCAAGCAGCAGATTACGCGCAGAAAA
AAAGGATCTCAAGAAGATCCTTTGATCTTTTCTACGGGGTCTGACGCTCTATTCAACAAAGCCGCCGTCC
CGTCAAGTCAGCGTAAATGGGTAGGGGGCTTCAAATCGTCCTCGTGATACCAATTCGGAGCCTGCTTTTT
TGTACAAACTTGTTGATAATGGCAATTCAAGGATCTTCACCTAGATCCTTTTAAATTAAAAATGAAGTTT
TAAATCAATCTAAAGTATATATGAGTAAACTTGGTCTGACAGTTACCAATGCTTAATCAGTGAGGCACCT
ATCTCAGCGATCTGTCTATTTCGTTCATCCATAGTTGCCTGACTCCCCGTCGTGTAGATAACTACGATAC
GGGAGGGCTTACCATCTGGCCCCAGTGCTGCAATGATACCGCGAGAGCCACGCTCACCGGCTCCAGATTT
ATCAGCAATAAACCAGCCAGCCGGAAGGGCCGAGCGCAGAAGTGGTCCTGCAACTTTATCCGCCTCCATC
CAGTCTATTAATTGTTGCCGGGAAGCTAGAGTAAGTAGTTCGCCAGTTAATAGTTTGCGCAACGTTGTTG
CCATTGCTACAGGCATCGTGGTGTCACGCTCGTCGTTTGGTATGGCTTCATTCAGCTCCGGTTCCCAACG
ATCAAGGCGAGTTACATGATCCCCCATGTTGTGCAAAAAAGCGGTTAGCTCCTTCGGTCCTCCGATCGTT
GTCAGAAGTAAGTTGGCCGCAGTGTTATCACTCATGGTTATGGCAGCACTGCATAATTCTCTTACTGTCA
TGCCATCCGTAAGATGCTTTTCTGTGACTGGTGAGTACTCAACCAAGTCATTCTGAGAATAGTGTATGCG
GCGACCGAGTTGCTCTTGCCCGGCGTCAATACGGGATAATACCGCGCCACATAGCAGAACTTTAAAAGTG
CTCATCATTGGAAAACGTTCTTCGGGGCGAAAACTCTCAAGGATCTTACCGCTGTTGAGATCCAGTTCGA
TGTAACCCACTCGTGCACCCAACTGATCTTCAGCATCTTTTACTTTCACCAGCGTTTCTGGGTGAGCAAA
AACAGGAAGGCAAAATGCCGCAAAAAAGGGAATAAGGGCGACACGGAAATGTTGAATACTCATACTCTTC
CTTTTTCAATATTATTGAAGCATTTATCAGGGTTATTGTCTCATGAGCGGATACATATTTGAATGTATTT
AGAAAAATAAACAAATAGGGGTTCCGCGCACATTTCCCCGAAAAGTGCCAGATACCTGAAACAAAACCCA
TCGTACGGCCAAGGAAGTCTCCAATAACTGTGATCCACCACAAGCGCCAGGGTTTTCCCAGTCACGACGT
T
